>Addgene plasmid #107811 | pHBS1271 TDP43 RRM-GFP W385S | depositor full sequence | sequence record 203563 | pHBS1271 TDP43 RRM-GFP W385S sequence 5680 bps
CGCCATTCTGCCTGGGGACGTCGGAGCAAGCTTGATTTAGGTGACACTATAGAATACAAGCTACTTGTTC
TTTTTGCAGGATCCCATCGATTCGAATTCAAGGATCAACAAGTTTGTACAAAAAAGCAGGCTGGCGCCGG
TACCACCGGTGCCACCATGGGATCCATGTCTGAATATATTCGGGTAACCGAAGATGAGAACGATGAGCCC
ATTGAAATACCATCGGAAGACGATGGGACGGTGCTGCTCTCCACGGTTACAGCCCAGTTTCCAGGGGCGT
GTGGGCTTCGCTACAGGAATCCAGTGTCTCAGTGTATGAGAGGTGTCCGGCTGGTAGAAGGAATTCTGCA
TGCCCCAGATGCTGGCTGGGGAAATCTGGTGTATGTTGTCAACTATCCAAAAGATAACAAAAGAAAAATG
GATGAGACAGATGCTTCATCAGCAGTGAAAGTGAAAAGAGCAGTCCAGAAAACATCCAGTAAAGGAGAGG
AACTATTTACAGGTACTGTGCCTATCAAAGTCGAGCTGGACGGCGACGTAAACGGCCACAAGTTCAGCGT
GCGTGGCGAGGGCGAGGGCGATGCCACCGAGGGCAAGCTGACCCTGAAGTTCATCTGCACCACCGGCAAG
CTGCCGGTGCCGTGGCCGACCCTCGTGACCACCCTGACCTACGGCGTGCAGTGCTTCAGCCGCTACCCGG
ACCACATGAAGCGTCACGACTTCTTCAAGTCCGCCATGCCGGAAGGCTACGTCCAGGAGCGCACCATCGA
GTTCAAGGACGACGGCACCTACAAGACCCGCGCGGAGGTGAAGTTCGAGGGCGACACCCTGGTGAACCGC
ATCGAGCTGAAGGGCAACGACTTCAAGGAGGACGGCAACATCCTGGGTCACAAGCTGGAGTACAACCACA
ACAGCCACAACGTCCGTATCGAAGCCGACAAGCAGAAGAACGGCATCAAGGCTAACTTCAAGATCCGCCA
CAACGTTGAGGACGGCAGCCAGCAGGAAGCCGACCACAAACAGCAGAACACCCCGATCGGCGACGGCCCG
GTGCGCCTGCCGGACAACCACTATCTGAGCACCCAGACCACGCTGAGCAAAGACCCGAACGAGAAGCGCG
ATCACATGGTCCTGAAGGAGTTCGTGACGGCAGCCGGTATCACTAAAGGTGAAGATGAAAGTGGATCCAA
TGCCGAACCTAAGCACAATAGCAATAGACAGTTAGAAAGAAGTGGAAGATTTGGTGGTAATCCAGGTGGC
TTTGGGAATCAGGGTGGATTTGGTAATAGCAGAGGGGGTGGAGCTGGTTTGGGAAACAATCAAGGTAGTA
ATATGGGTGGTGGGATGAACTTTGGTGCGTTCAGCATTAATCCAGCCATGATGGCTGCCGCCCAGGCAGC
ACTACAGAGCAGTTGGGGTATGATGGGCATGTTAGCCAGCCAGCAGAACCAGTCAGGCCCATCGGGTAAT
AACCAAAACCAAGGCAACATGCAGAGGGAGCCAAACCAGGCCTTCGGTTCTGGAAATAACTCTTATAGTG
GCTCTAATTCTGGTGCAGCAATTGGTTCGGGATCAGCATCCAATGCAGGGTCGGGCAGTGGTTTTAATGG
AGGCTTTGGCTCAAGCATGGATTCTAAGTCTTCTGGCTGGGGAATGTAGACCCAGCTTTCTTGTACAAAG
TGGTTGATCCTCTCGAGCCTCTAGAACTATAGTGAGTCGTATTACGTAGATCCAGACATGATAAGATACA
TTGATGAGTTTGGACAAACCACAACTAGAATGCAGTGAAAAAAATGCTTTATTTGTGAAATTTGTGATGC
TATTGCTTTATTTGTAACCATTATAAGCTGCAATAAACAAGTTAACAACAACAATTGCATTCATTTTATG
TTTCAGGTTCAGGGGGAGGTGTGGGAGGTTTTTTAATTCGCGGCCGCGGCGCCAATGCATTGGGCCCGGT
ACCCAGCTTTTGTTCCCTTTAGTGAGGGTTAATTGCGCGCTTGGCGTAATCATGGTCATAGCTGTTTCCT
GTGTGAAATTGTTATCCGCTCACAATTCCACACAACATACGAGCCGGAAGCATAAAGTGTAAAGCCTGGG
GTGCCTAATGAGTGAGCTAACTCACATTAATTGCGTTGCGCTCACTGCCCGCTTTCCAGTCGGGAAACCT
GTCGTGCCAGCTGCATTAATGAATCGGCCAACGCGCGGGGAGAGGCGGTTTGCGTATTGGGCGCTCTTCC
GCTTCCTCGCTCACTGACTCGCTGCGCTCGGTCGTTCGGCTGCGGCGAGCGGTATCAGCTCACTCAAAGG
CGGTAATACGGTTATCCACAGAATCAGGGGATAACGCAGGAAAGAACATGTGAGCAAAAGGCCAGCAAAA
GGCCAGGAACCGTAAAAAGGCCGCGTTGCTGGCGTTTTTCCATAGGCTCCGCCCCCCTGACGAGCATCAC
AAAAATCGACGCTCAAGTCAGAGGTGGCGAAACCCGACAGGACTATAAAGATACCAGGCGTTTCCCCCTG
GAAGCTCCCTCGTGCGCTCTCCTGTTCCGACCCTGCCGCTTACCGGATACCTGTCCGCCTTTCTCCCTTC
GGGAAGCGTGGCGCTTTCTCATAGCTCACGCTGTAGGTATCTCAGTTCGGTGTAGGTCGTTCGCTCCAAG
CTGGGCTGTGTGCACGAACCCCCCGTTCAGCCCGACCGCTGCGCCTTATCCGGTAACTATCGTCTTGAGT
CCAACCCGGTAAGACACGACTTATCGCCACTGGCAGCAGCCACTGGTAACAGGATTAGCAGAGCGAGGTA
TGTAGGCGGTGCTACAGAGTTCTTGAAGTGGTGGCCTAACTACGGCTACACTAGAAGGACAGTATTTGGT
ATCTGCGCTCTGCTGAAGCCAGTTACCTTCGGAAAAAGAGTTGGTAGCTCTTGATCCGGCAAACAAACCA
CCGCTGGTAGCGGTGGTTTTTTTGTTTGCAAGCAGCAGATTACGCGCAGAAAAAAAGGATCTCAAGAAGA
TCCTTTGATCTTTTCTACGGGGTCTGACGCTCAGTGGAACGAAAACTCACGTTAAGGGATTTTGGTCATG
AGATTATCAAAAAGGATCTTCACCTAGATCCTTTTAAATTAAAAATGAAGTTTTAAATCAATCTAAAGTA
TATATGAGTAAACTTGGTCTGACAGTTACCAATGCTTAATCAGTGAGGCACCTATCTCAGCGATCTGTCT
ATTTCGTTCATCCATAGTTGCCTGACTCCCCGTCGTGTAGATAACTACGATACGGGAGGGCTTACCATCT
GGCCCCAGTGCTGCAATGATACCGCGAGACCCACGCTCACCGGCTCCAGATTTATCAGCAATAAACCAGC
CAGCCGGAAGGGCCGAGCGCAGAAGTGGTCCTGCAACTTTATCCGCCTCCATCCAGTCTATTAATTGTTG
CCGGGAAGCTAGAGTAAGTAGTTCGCCAGTTAATAGTTTGCGCAACGTTGTTGCCATTGCTACAGGCATC
GTGGTGTCACGCTCGTCGTTTGGTATGGCTTCATTCAGCTCCGGTTCCCAACGATCAAGGCGAGTTACAT
GATCCCCCATGTTGTGCAAAAAAGCGGTTAGCTCCTTCGGTCCTCCGATCGTTGTCAGAAGTAAGTTGGC
CGCAGTGTTATCACTCATGGTTATGGCAGCACTGCATAATTCTCTTACTGTCATGCCATCCGTAAGATGC
TTTTCTGTGACTGGTGAGTACTCAACCAAGTCATTCTGAGAATAGTGTATGCGGCGACCGAGTTGCTCTT
GCCCGGCGTCAATACGGGATAATACCGCGCCACATAGCAGAACTTTAAAAGTGCTCATCATTGGAAAACG
TTCTTCGGGGCGAAAACTCTCAAGGATCTTACCGCTGTTGAGATCCAGTTCGATGTAACCCACTCGTGCA
CCCAACTGATCTTCAGCATCTTTTACTTTCACCAGCGTTTCTGGGTGAGCAAAAACAGGAAGGCAAAATG
CCGCAAAAAAGGGAATAAGGGCGACACGGAAATGTTGAATACTCATACTCTTCCTTTTTCAATATTATTG
AAGCATTTATCAGGGTTATTGTCTCATGAGCGGATACATATTTGAATGTATTTAGAAAAATAAACAAATA
GGGGTTCCGCGCACATTTCCCCGAAAAGTGCCACCTAAATTGTAAGCGTTAATATTTTGTTAAAATTCGC
GTTAAATTTTTGTTAAATCAGCTCATTTTTTAACCAATAGGCCGAAATCGGCAAAATCCCTTATAAATCA
AAAGAATAGACCGAGATAGGGT
[37 nt withheld, positions 4293-4329]
AAAGAACGTGGACTCCAACGTCAAAGG
[49 nt withheld, positions 4357-4405]
T
[91 nt withheld, positions 4407-4497]
G
[124 nt withheld, positions 4499-4622]
CCCATTCGCCATTCAGGCTGCGCAACTGTTGGGAAGGGCGATCGGTGCGGGCCTCTTCGCTATTACGCCA
GTCGACCATAGCCAATTCAATATGGCGTATATGGACTCATGCCAATTCAATATGGTGGATCTGGACCTGT
GCCAATTCAATATGGCGTATATGGACTCGTGCCAATTCAATATGGTGGATCTGGACCCCAGCCAATTCAA
TATGGCGGACTTGGCACCATGCCAATTCAATATGGCGGACTTGGCACTGTGCCAACTGGGGAGGGGTCTA
CTTGGCACGGTGCCAAGTTTGAGGAGGGGTCTTGGCCCTGTGCCAAGTCCGCCATATTGAATTGGCATGG
TGCCAATAATGGCGGCCATATTGGCTATATGCCAGGATCAATATATAGGCAATATCCAATATGGCCCTAT
GCCAATATGGCTATTGGCCAGGTTCAATACTATGTATTGGCCCTATGCCATATAGTATTCCATATATGGG
TTTTCCTATTGACGTAGATAGCCCCTCCCAATGGGCGGTCCCATATACCATATATGGGGCTTCCTAATAC
CGCCCATAGCCACTCCCCCATTGACGTCAATGGTCTCTATATATGGTCTTTCCTATTGACGTCATATGGG
CGGTCCTATTGACGTATATGGCGCCTCCCCCATTGACGTCAATTACGGTAAATGGCCCGCCTGGCTCAAT
GCCCATTGACGTCAATAGGACCACCCACCATTGACGTCAATGGGATGGCTCATTGCCCATTCATATCCGT
TCTCACGCCCCCTATTGACGTCAATGACGGTAAATGGCCCACTTGGCAGTACATCAATATCTATTAATAG
TAACTTGGCAAGTACATTACTATTGGAAGGACGCCAGGGTACATTGGCAGTACTCCCATTGACGTCAATG
GCGGTAAATGGCCCGCGATGGCTGCCAAGTACATCCCCATTGACGTCAATGGGGAGGGGCAATGACGCAA
ATGGGCGTTCCATTGACGTAAATGGGCGGTAGGCGTGCCTAATGGGAGGTCTATATAAGCAATGCTCGTT
TAGGGAAC
Features (pLannotate 1.2.2; 17 found; start..end, strand, type, name):
     35..53      +  promoter       SP6 promoter: promoter for bacteriophage SP6 RNA polymerase
    108..132     +  protein_bind   attB1: mutant version of attB; recombination site for the Gateway® BP reaction BP Clonase™
    478..1179    +  CDS            Superfolder GFP: Superfolder GFP is a basic (constitutively fluorescent) green fluorescent protein published in 2005, derived from Aequorea victoria. It is reported to be a very rapidly-maturing weak dimer.
   1660..1684    -  protein_bind   attB2: mutant version of attB; recombination site for the Gateway® BP reaction BP Clonase™
   1707..1724    -  promoter       T7 promoter (fragment): promoter for bacteriophage T7 RNA polymerase
   1729..1863    -  polyA_signal   SV40 poly(A) signal: SV40 polyadenylation signal
   1976..1994    -  promoter       T3 promoter: promoter for bacteriophage T3 RNA polymerase
   2039..2055    -  protein_bind   lac operator: The lac repressor binds to the lac operator to inhibit transcription in E. coli. This inhibition can be relieved by adding lactose or isopropyl-β-D-thiogalactopyranoside (IPTG). lac repressor encoded by lacI
   2063..2093    -  promoter       lac promoter: promoter for the E. coli lac operon
   2108..2129    -  protein_bind   CAP binding site: CAP binding activates transcription in the presence of cAMP. E. coli catabolite activator protein
   2142..2234    -  CDS            lacI (fragment): lac repressor; lacI; The lac repressor binds to the lac operator to inhibit transcription in E. coli. This inhibition can be relieved by adding lactose or isopropyl-β-D-thiogalactopyranoside (IPTG).
   2417..3005    -  rep_origin     ori: high-copy-number ColE1/pMB1/pBR322/pUC origin of replication
   3176..4036    -  CDS            AmpR: β-lactamase; bla; confers resistance to ampicillin, carbenicillin, and related antibiotics
   4037..4141    -  promoter       AmpR promoter: bla
   4194..4622    -  rep_origin     f1 ori (sequence partly withheld): f1 bacteriophage origin of replication; arrow indicates direction of (+) strand synthesis
   4627..4693    -  CDS            lacZα (fragment): LacZα fragment of β-galactosidase; lacZ fragment
   4696..5680    +  promoter       CMV IE94 promoter: enhancer/promoter region of simian cytomegalovirus major immediate early transcription unit IE94
