>Addgene plasmid #107811 | pHBS1271 TDP43 RRM-GFP W385S | addgene full sequence | sequence record 207925 | Addgene NGS Result
GGGGACGTCGGAGCAAGCTTGATTTAGGTGACACTATAGAATACAAGCTACTTGTTCTTTTTGCAGGATC
CCATCGATTCGAATTCAAGGATCAACAAGTTTGTACAAAAAAGCAGGCTGGCGCCGGTACCACCGGTGCC
ACCATGGGATCCATGTCTGAATATATTCGGGTAACCGAAGATGAGAACGATGAGCCCATTGAAATACCAT
CGGAAGACGATGGGACGGTGCTGCTCTCCACGGTTACAGCCCAGTTTCCAGGGGCGTGTGGGCTTCGCTA
CAGGAATCCAGTGTCTCAGTGTATGAGAGGTGTCCGGCTGGTAGAAGGAATTCTGCATGCCCCAGATGCT
GGCTGGGGAAATCTGGTGTATGTTGTCAACTATCCAAAAGATAACAAAAGAAAAATGGATGAGACAGATG
CTTCATCAGCAGTGAAAGTGAAAAGAGCAGTCCAGAAAACATCCAGTAAAGGAGAGGAACTATTTACAGG
TACTGTGCCTATCAAAGTCGAGCTGGACGGCGACGTAAACGGCCACAAGTTCAGCGTGCGTGGCGAGGGC
GAGGGCGATGCCACCGAGGGCAAGCTGACCCTGAAGTTCATCTGCACCACCGGCAAGCTGCCGGTGCCGT
GGCCGACCCTCGTGACCACCCTGACCTACGGCGTGCAGTGCTTCAGCCGCTACCCGGACCACATGAAGCG
TCACGACTTCTTCAAGTCCGCCATGCCGGAAGGCTACGTCCAGGAGCGCACCATCGAGTTCAAGGACGAC
GGCACCTACAAGACCCGCGCGGAGGTGAAGTTCGAGGGCGACACCCTGGTGAACCGCATCGAGCTGAAGG
GCAACGACTTCAAGGAGGACGGCAACATCCTGGGTCACAAGCTGGAGTACAACCACAACAGCCACAACGT
CCGTATCGAAGCCGACAAGCAGAAGAACGGCATCAAGGCTAACTTCAAGATCCGCCACAACGTTGAGGAC
GGCAGCCAGCAGGAAGCCGACCACAAACAGCAGAACACCCCGATCGGCGACGGCCCGGTGCGCCTGCCGG
ACAACCACTATCTGAGCACCCAGACCACGCTGAGCAAAGACCCGAACGAGAAGCGCGATCACATGGTCCT
GAAGGAGTTCGTGACGGCAGCCGGTATCACTAAAGGTGAAGATGAAAGTGGATCCAATGCCGAACCTAAG
CACAATAGCAATAGACAGTTAGAAAGAAGTGGAAGATTTGGTGGTAATCCAGGTGGCTTTGGGAATCAGG
GTGGATTTGGTAATAGCAGAGGGGGTGGAGCTGGTTTGGGAAACAATCAAGGTAGTAATATGGGTGGTGG
GATGAACTTTGGTGCGTTCAGCATTAATCCAGCCATGATGGCTGCCGCCCAGGCAGCACTACAGAGCAGT
TGGGGTATGATGGGCATGTTAGCCAGCCAGCAGAACCAGTCAGGCCCATCGGGTAATAACCAAAACCAAG
GCAACATGCAGAGGGAGCCAAACCAGGCCTTCGGTTCTGGAAATAACTCTTATAGTGGCTCTAATTCTGG
TGCAGCAATTGGTTCGGGATCAGCATCCAATGCAGGGTCGGGCAGTGGTTTTAATGGAGGCTTTGGCTCA
AGCATGGATTCTAAGTCTTCTGGCTGGGGAATGTAGACCCAGCTTTCTTGTACAAAGTGGTTGATCCTCT
CGAGCCTCTAGAACTATAGTGAGTCGTATTACGTAGATCCAGACATGATAAGATACATTGATGAGTTTGG
ACAAACCACAACTAGAATGCAGTGAAAAAAATGCTTTATTTGTGAAATTTGTGATGCTATTGCTTTATTT
GTAACCATTATAAGCTGCAATAAACAAGTTAACAACAACAATTGCATTCATTTTATGTTTCAGGTTCAGG
GGGAGGTGTGGGAGGTTTTTTAATTCGCGGCCGCGGCGCCAATGCATTGGGCCCGGTACCCAGCTTTTGT
TCCCTTTAGTGAGGGTTAATTGCGCGCTTGGCGTAATCATGGTCATAGCTGTTTCCTGTGTGAAATTGTT
ATCCGCTCACAATTCCACACAACATACGAGCCGGGAGCATAAAGTGTAAAGCCTGGGGTGCCTAATGAGT
GAGCTAACTCACATTAATTGCGTTGCGCTCACTGCCCGCTTTCCAGTCGGGAAACCTGTCGTGCCAGCTG
CATTAATGAATCGGCCAACGCGCGGGGAGAGGCGGTTTGCGTATTGGGCGCTCTTCCGCTTCCTCGCTCA
CTGACTCGCTGCGCTCGGTCGTTCGGCTGCGGCGAGCGGTATCAGCTCACTCAAAGGCGGTAATACGGTT
ATCCACAGAATCAGGGGATAACGCAGGAAAGAACATGTGAGCAAAAGGCCAGCAAAAGGCCAGGAACCGT
AAAAAGGCCGCGTTGCTGGCGTTTTTCCATAGGCTCCGCCCCCCTGACGAGCATCACAAAAATCGACGCT
CAAGTCAGAGGTGGCGAAACCCGACAGGACTATAAAGATACCAGGCGTTTCCCCCTGGAAGCTCCCTCGT
GCGCTCTCCTGTTCCGACCCTGCCGCTTACCGGATACCTGTCCGCCTTTCTCCCTTCGGGAAGCGTGGCG
CTTTCTCATAGCTCACGCTGTAGGTATCTCAGTTCGGTGTAGGTCGTTCGCTCCAAGCTGGGCTGTGTGC
ACGAACCCCCCGTTCAGCCCGACCGCTGCGCCTTATCCGGTAACTATCGTCTTGAGTCCAACCCGGTAAG
ACACGACTTATCGCCACTGGCAGCAGCCACTGGTAACAGGATTAGCAGAGCGAGGTATGTAGGCGGTGCT
ACAGAGTTCTTGAAGTGGTGGCCTAACTACGGCTACACTAGAAGAACAGTATTTGGTATCTGCGCTCTGC
TGAAGCCAGTTACCTTCGGAAAAAGAGTTGGTAGCTCTTGATCCGGCAAACAAACCACCGCTGGTAGCGG
TGGTTTTTTTGTTTGCAAGCAGCAGATTACGCGCAGAAAAAAAGGATCTCAAGAAGATCCTTTGATCTTT
TCTACGGGGTCTGACGCTCAGTGGAACGAAAACTCACGTTAAGGGATTTTGGTCATGAGATTATCAAAAA
GGATCTTCACCTAGATCCTTTTAAATTAAAAATGAAGTTTTAAATCAATCTAAAGTATATATGAGTAAAC
TTGGTCTGACAGTTACCAATGCTTAATCAGTGAGGCACCTATCTCAGCGATCTGTCTATTTCGTTCATCC
ATAGTTGCCTGACTCCCCGTCGTGTAGATAACTACGATACGGGAGGGCTTACCATCTGGCCCCAGTGCTG
CAATGATACCGCGAGACCCACGCTCACCGGCTCCAGATTTATCAGCAATAAACCAGCCAGCCGGAAGGGC
CGAGCGCAGAAGTGGTCCTGCAACTTTATCCGCCTCCATCCAGTCTATTAATTGTTGCCGGGAAGCTAGA
GTAAGTAGTTCGCCAGTTAATAGTTTGCGCAACGTTGTTGCCATTGCTACAGGCATCGTGGTGTCACGCT
CGTCGTTTGGTATGGCTTCATTCAGCTCCGGTTCCCAACGATCAAGGCGAGTTACATGATCCCCCATGTT
GTGCAAAAAAGCGGTTAGCTCCTTCGGTCCTCCGATCGTTGTCAGAAGTAAGTTGGCCGCAGTGTTATCA
CTCATGGTTATGGCAGCACTGCATAATTCTCTTACTGTCATGCCATCCGTAAGATGCTTTTCTGTGACTG
GTGAGTACTCAACCAAGTCATTCTGAGAATAGTGTATGCGGCGACCGAGTTGCTCTTGCCCGGCGTCAAT
ACGGGATAATACCGCGCCACATAGCAGAACTTTAAAAGTGCTCATCATTGGAAAACGTTCTTCGGGGCGA
AAACTCTCAAGGATCTTACCGCTGTTGAGATCCAGTTCGATGTAACCCACTCGTGCACCCAACTGATCTT
CAGCATCTTTTACTTTCACCAGCGTTTCTGGGTGAGCAAAAACAGGAAGGCAAAATGCCGCAAAAAAGGG
AATAAGGGCGACACGGAAATGTTGAATACTCATACTCTTCCTTTTTCAATATTATTGAAGCATTTATCAG
GGTTATTGTCTCATGAGCGGATACATATTTGAATGTATTTAGAAAAATAAACAAATAGGGGTTCCGCGCA
CATTTCCCCGAAAAGTGCCACCTAAATTGTAAGCGTTAATATTTTGTTAAAATTCGCGTTAAATTTTTGT
TAAATCAGCTCATTTTTTAACCAATAGGCCGAAATCGGCAAAATCCCTTATAAATCAAAAGAATAGACCG
AGATAGGGT
[37 nt withheld, positions 4280-4316]
AAAGAACGTGGACTCCAACGTCAAAGG
[49 nt withheld, positions 4344-4392]
T
[91 nt withheld, positions 4394-4484]
G
[124 nt withheld, positions 4486-4609]
CCCATTCGCCATTCAGGCTGCGCAACTGTTGGGAAGGGCGATCGGTGCGGGCCTCTTCGCTATTACGCCA
GTCGACCGCCAATTCAATATGGCGTATATGGACTCATGCCAATTCAATATGGTGGATCTGGACCTGTGCC
AATTCAATATGGCGTATATGGACTCGTGCCAATTCAATATGGTGGATCTGGACCCCAGCCAATTCAATAT
GGCGGACTTGGCACCATGCCAATTCAATATGGCGGACCTGGCACTGTGCCAACTGGGGAGGGGTCTACTT
GGCACGGTGCCAAGTTTGAGGAGGGGTCTTGGCCCTGTGCCAAGTCCGCCATATTGAATTGGCATGGTGC
CAATAATGGCGGCCATATTGGCTATATGCCAGGATCAATATATAGGCAATATCCAATATGGCCCTATGCC
AATATGGCTATTGGCCAGGTTCAATACTATGTATTGGCCCTATGCCATATAGTATTCCATATATGGGTTT
TCCTATTGACGTAGATAGCCCCTCCCAATGGGCGGTCCCATATACCATATATGGGGCTTCCTAATACCGC
CCATAGCCACTCCCCCATTGACGTCAATGGTCTCTATATATGGTCTTTCCTATTGACGTCATATGGGCGG
TCCTATTGACGTATATGGCGCCTCCCCCATTGACGTCAATTACGGTAAATGGCCCGCCTGGCTCAATGCC
CATTGACGTCAATAGGACCACCCACCATTGACGTCAATGGGATGGCTCATTGCCCATTCATATCCGTTCT
CACGCCCCCTATTGACGTCAATGACGGTAAATGGCCCACTTGGCAGTACATCAATATCTATTAATAGTAA
CTTGGCAAGTACATTACTATTGGAAGTACGCCAGGGTACATTGGCAGTACTCCCATTGACGTCAATGGCG
GTAAATGGCCCGCGATGGCTGCCAAGTACATCCCCATTGACGTCAATGGGGAGGGGCAATGACGCAAATG
GGCGTTCCATTGACGTAAATGGGCGGTAGGCGTGCCTAATGGGAGGTCTATATAAGCAATGCTCGTTTAG
GGAACCGCCATTCTGCCT
Features (pLannotate 1.2.2; 17 found; start..end, strand, type, name):
     22..40      +  promoter       SP6 promoter: promoter for bacteriophage SP6 RNA polymerase
     95..119     +  protein_bind   attB1: mutant version of attB; recombination site for the Gateway® BP reaction BP Clonase™
    465..1166    +  CDS            Superfolder GFP: Superfolder GFP is a basic (constitutively fluorescent) green fluorescent protein published in 2005, derived from Aequorea victoria. It is reported to be a very rapidly-maturing weak dimer.
   1647..1671    -  protein_bind   attB2: mutant version of attB; recombination site for the Gateway® BP reaction BP Clonase™
   1694..1711    -  promoter       T7 promoter (fragment): promoter for bacteriophage T7 RNA polymerase
   1716..1850    -  polyA_signal   SV40 poly(A) signal: SV40 polyadenylation signal
   1963..1981    -  promoter       T3 promoter: promoter for bacteriophage T3 RNA polymerase
   2026..2042    -  protein_bind   lac operator: The lac repressor binds to the lac operator to inhibit transcription in E. coli. This inhibition can be relieved by adding lactose or isopropyl-β-D-thiogalactopyranoside (IPTG). lac repressor encoded by lacI
   2050..2080    -  promoter       lac promoter: promoter for the E. coli lac operon
   2095..2116    -  protein_bind   CAP binding site: CAP binding activates transcription in the presence of cAMP. E. coli catabolite activator protein
   2129..2221    -  CDS            lacI (fragment): lac repressor; lacI; The lac repressor binds to the lac operator to inhibit transcription in E. coli. This inhibition can be relieved by adding lactose or isopropyl-β-D-thiogalactopyranoside (IPTG).
   2404..2992    -  rep_origin     ori: high-copy-number ColE1/pMB1/pBR322/pUC origin of replication
   3163..4023    -  CDS            AmpR: β-lactamase; bla; confers resistance to ampicillin, carbenicillin, and related antibiotics
   4024..4128    -  promoter       AmpR promoter: bla
   4181..4609    -  rep_origin     f1 ori (sequence partly withheld): f1 bacteriophage origin of replication; arrow indicates direction of (+) strand synthesis
   4614..4680    -  CDS            lacZα (fragment): LacZα fragment of β-galactosidase; lacZ fragment
   4687..5664    +  promoter       CMV IE94 promoter: enhancer/promoter region of simian cytomegalovirus major immediate early transcription unit IE94
