[The description below was written by a language model from this plasmid's Addgene catalogue record and pLannotate feature annotations shown in this document.]
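Description:
pHBS1271 TDP43 RRM-GFP W385S is a mammalian expression plasmid of about 5.7 kb built on the pCS2-Dest backbone. It is maintained in E. coli through a high-copy ColE1/pUC-type origin and selected with ampicillin via the β-lactamase gene. An f1 origin and remnants of the lac promoter/operator, lacI and lacZα are also present as carry-over from the parental cloning vector. Two full-length sequence records, one supplied by the depositor and one from repository sequencing, give the same feature layout and differ by only a few nucleotides in length.

The expression cassette is driven by the simian cytomegalovirus IE94 enhancer/promoter, which runs across the plasmid numbering origin into an SP6 promoter. That SP6 promoter could also support in vitro transcription of sense RNA. The insert lies between attB1 and attB2 Gateway recombination sites and is followed by an SV40 polyadenylation signal, with T7 (partial) and T3 promoters downstream in the opposite orientation. The insert is a mutant human TARDBP (TDP-43) construct, described as a liquid-liquid phase separation (LLPS) reporter carrying a W385S substitution. Within it, only a superfolder GFP coding sequence is annotated. This sits internally, with several hundred unannotated bases on either side that presumably encode TDP-43 sequence. The name suggests GFP takes the place of, or is joined to, the RNA-recognition motif region, but the record does not define the exact domain boundaries or the fusion architecture.

The stated purpose is to test how protein sequence affects the properties of TDP-43 droplets. This plasmid therefore serves as a point-mutant variant for fluorescence-based comparison of condensate behaviour in transfected mammalian cells.
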