Addgene plasmid #107811: pHBS1271 TDP43 RRM-GFP W385S
Purpose: To test the effect of sequence on TDP43 droplet properties
Depositing lab: Rajat Rohatgi. Depositing organization: Stanford University.
Backbone
  Vector backbone: pCS2-Dest
  Vector type: Mammalian Expression
Growth in bacteria
  Bacterial resistance: Ampicillin, 100 μg/mL
  Growth temperature: 37°C
  Growth strain: DH5alpha
  Copy number: High Copy
Gene/Insert
  Gene/Insert name: TARDBP mutant
  Species: H. sapiens (human)
  Mutation: W385S mutation in LLPS reporter
  Entrez Gene: TARDBP (a.k.a. ALS10, TDP-43)
  Cloning method: Gibson Cloning
Terms and licenses: Academic/Nonprofit Terms; Industry Terms: Not Available to Industry
How to cite: pHBS1271 TDP43 RRM-GFP W385S was a gift from Rajat Rohatgi (Addgene plasmid # 107811 ; http://n2t.net/addgene:107811 ; RRID:Addgene_107811)
